>Addgene plasmid #38952 | MPDZ | depositor partial sequence | sequence record 49010 | MPDZ sequence 442 bps
ATGCACCATCATCATCATCATTCTTCTGGTGTAGATCTGGGTACCGAGAACCTGTACTTCCAATCCATGC
CTGCTTGTGATGAATTTGATCAGCTTATCAAAAATATGGCCCAGGGTCGCCATGTAGAAGTTTTTGAGCT
CCTCAAACCTCCATCTGGAGGCCTTGGGTTTAGTGTTGTGGGACTAAGAAGTGAAAACAGAGGAGAGCTG
GGAATATTTGTTCAAGAGATACAAGAGGGCAGTGTGGCCCATAGAGATGGAAGATTGAAAGAAACTGATC
AAATTCTTGCTATCAATGGACAGGCTCTTGATCAGACAATTACACATCAGCAGGCTATCAGCATCCTGCA
GAAAGCCAAAGATACTGTCCAGCTAGTTATTGCCAGAGGCTCATTGCCTCAGTATTACAAGGTTTGACAG
TAAAGGTGGATACGGATCCGAA
