>Addgene plasmid #38952 | MPDZ | addgene partial sequence | sequence record 52785 | pBRrevBam_primer
CCACGATGCGTCCGGCGTAGAGGATCGAGATCTCGATCCCGCGAAATTAATACGACTCACTATAGGGGAA
TTGTGAGCGGATAACAATTCCCCTCTAGAAATAATTTTGTTTAACTTTAAGAAGGAGATATACATATGCA
CCATCATCATCATCATTCTTCTGGTGTAGATCTGGGTACCGAGAACCTGTACTTCCAATCCATGCCTGCT
TGTGATGAATTTGATCAGCTTATCAAAAATATGGCCCAGGGTCGCCATGTAGAAGTTTTTGAGCTCCTCA
AACCTCCATCTGGAGGCCTTGGGTTTAGTGTTGTGGGACTAAGAAGTGAAAACAGAGGAGAGCTGGGAAT
ATTTGTTCAAGAGATACAAGAGGGCAGTGTGGCCCATAGAGATGGAAGATTGAAAGAAACTGATCAAATT
CTTGCTATCAATGGACAGGCTCTTGATCAGACAATTACACATCAGCAGGCTATCAGCATCCTGCAGAAAG
CCAAAGATACTGTCCAGCTAGTTATTGCCAGAGGCTCATTGCCTCAGTATTACAAGGTTTGACAGTAAAG
GTGGATACGGATCCGAATTCGAGCTCCGTCGACAAGCTTGCGGCCGCACTCGAGCACCACCACCACCACC
ACTGAGATCCGGCTGCTAACAAAGCCCGAAAGGAAGCTGAGTTGGCTGCTGCCACCGCTGAGCAATAACT
AGCATAACCCCTTGGGGCCTCTAAACGGGTCTTGAGGGGTTTTTTGCTGAAAGGAGGAACTATATCCNGA
TTGGCGAATGGG
[93 nt withheld, positions 783-875]
