[The description below was written by a language model from this plasmid's Addgene catalogue record.]
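Description:
MPDZ is a bacterial expression plasmid built on the pNIC28-Bsa4 backbone from the SGC, made to produce a fragment of the human multiple PDZ domain protein (MPDZ, also known as MUPP1 or HYC2) for structure determination. The plasmid is maintained in E. coli under kanamycin selection and is recorded as low copy. The record does not list the origin of replication or other backbone features, and no feature table is provided.

The insert is about 442 bp of human MPDZ coding sequence, introduced by ligation-independent cloning. That length is far short of the full gene, which agrees with the catalogue note that the construct may not contain the complete ORF. It most likely represents a domain-sized piece of this multi-PDZ scaffold protein, although the record does not say which region or PDZ domain is included. A Protein Data Bank entry is listed among the insert's alternative names, suggesting the fragment corresponds to a solved structure.

The fragment carries an N-terminal His tag followed by a TEV protease site. This arrangement allows purification by immobilised metal affinity chromatography, after which the tag can be cleaved off to leave near-native protein. The promoter is not stated explicitly, but the listed sequencing primers, T7 forward and T7 terminator, indicate that the insert sits within a T7 expression cassette. Such a cassette would be expressed in a host supplying T7 RNA polymerase. The construct is typically used for recombinant overexpression and purification of the MPDZ fragment for crystallography or related structural and biophysical studies.
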