Addgene plasmid #38952: MPDZ
Purpose: Bacterial expression for structure determination; may not be full ORF
Depositing lab: Nicola Burgess-Brown. Depositing organization: University of Oxford.
Backbone
  Vector backbone: pNIC28-Bsa4
  Backbone manufacturer: SGC
  Vector type: Bacterial Expression
Growth in bacteria
  Bacterial resistance: Kanamycin, 50 μg/mL
  Growth temperature: 37°C
  Growth strain: Mach1
  Copy number: Low Copy
Gene/Insert
  Gene/Insert name: MPDZ (alt names: multiple PDZ domain protein; PDB:2O2T)
  Species: H. sapiens (human)
  Insert size (bp): 442
  GenBank ID: multiple PDZ domain protein
  Entrez Gene: MPDZ (a.k.a. HYC2, MUPP1)
  Tag / fusion protein: His Tev (N terminal on insert)
  Cloning method: Ligation Independent Cloning
  Sequencing primers: 5′ T7; 3′ T7-term
Terms and licenses: Academic/Nonprofit Terms; Industry Terms: Not Available to Industry
How to cite: MPDZ was a gift from Nicola Burgess-Brown (Addgene plasmid # 38952 ; http://n2t.net/addgene:38952 ; RRID:Addgene_38952)
